Addgene plasmid #31349: pSKB2-TRex
Depositing lab: Clara Kielkopf. Depositing organization: University of Rochester Medical Center. Publication: Structural basis for NADH/NAD+ redox sensing by a Rex family repressor. McLaughlin KJ, Strain-Damerell CM, Xie K, Brekasis D, Soares AS, Paget MS, Kielkopf CL. Mol Cell. 2010 May 28. 38(4):563-75. 10.1016/j.molcel.2010.05.006 PubMed 20513431.
Backbone
  Vector backbone: pSKB2 (pET28b derived)
  Backbone size w/o insert (bp): 5368
  Vector type: Bacterial Expression
Growth in bacteria
  Bacterial resistance: Kanamycin, 50 μg/mL
  Growth temperature: 37°C
  Growth strain: DH5alpha
  Copy number: High Copy
Gene/Insert
  Gene/Insert name: Thermus aquaticus Redox Sensing Repressor (alt names: Rex; p25; T-Rex)
  Species: Thermus Aquaticus
  Insert size (bp): 1139
  GenBank ID: AF061257
  Tag / fusion protein: His (N terminal on insert)
  Cloning method: Restriction Enzyme; 5′ cloning site NheI (unknown if destroyed); 3′ cloning site BamHI (unknown if destroyed)
  Sequencing primers: 5′ T7
Terms and licenses: Academic/Nonprofit Terms; Industry Terms: Not Available to Industry
How to cite: pSKB2-TRex was a gift from Clara Kielkopf (Addgene plasmid # 31349 ; http://n2t.net/addgene:31349 ; RRID:Addgene_31349)
