[The description below was written by a language model from this plasmid's Addgene catalogue record.]
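Description:
pSKB2-TRex is a bacterial expression plasmid built on pSKB2, a derivative of pET28b with a recorded backbone size of 5368 bp. It confers kanamycin resistance, is catalogued as high copy, and is maintained in a standard cloning strain such as DH5alpha. No feature table accompanies the record, so the origin of replication and the promoter are not explicitly stated. However, pET28-family vectors generally drive expression from a T7 promoter under lac operator control. The listing of a T7 primer for 5′ sequencing fits that arrangement, which would require a host supplying T7 RNA polymerase for protein production.

The insert is the redox-sensing repressor Rex from Thermus aquaticus, also called T-Rex or p25. It is recorded as a 1139 bp fragment cloned by restriction digestion between NheI at the 5′ end and BamHI at the 3′ end; whether these sites survived cloning is not known. The protein carries an N-terminal His tag, which allows purification by immobilised metal affinity chromatography. The record does not say whether a protease cleavage site separates the tag from Rex.

Rex family proteins are transcriptional repressors whose activity responds to the balance of NADH and NAD+ in the cell, linking gene expression to redox state. The associated publication concerns the structural basis of this NADH/NAD+ sensing. The plasmid is therefore best understood as a tool for producing recombinant T. aquaticus Rex in E. coli for purification and for structural, biochemical or ligand- and DNA-binding studies.
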