>Addgene plasmid #31349 | pSKB2-TRex | addgene partial sequence | sequence record 36311 | T7-term
ATACTTCTTTGGGCTTTGTTGCAGCCGGATCTCAGTGGTGGTGGTGGTGGTGCTCGAGTGCGGCCGCAAG
CTTGTCGACGGAGCTCGAATTCCTATCACCCCATCATCTCTTCCCGCCACTTGGGGTTCAGGATAGCGAA
AGAAAGCCGCGTGAGCCCCGCCAAGAAGTCCACGTTCTCCACCGCCACCTCCTTGGGCACCTCGAGGACC
ACCGGGGCGAAGTTCAGGATCCCCTTGATCCCCGCCGCCACCAACAGGTCCGCCGCCTTCTGGGCCGCTT
CCCGGGGCACGGTGAGGAGGGCGATCTCAATGCGGCCGGGAACCCGCTGGGGCAGGAGGTCCACGTGCTC
AATGACCCCGCCCCGCACCGGGCGGCCCACCTTCTCCGGGTCCACGTCAAAGAAGCCCCTAAGCTCAAAG
CTCTCCCCGAACCCCGGGTAGTCGGCCAGGGCGCTCCCGAGCCGGCCCATGCCCACGATGCACAGGCCCC
ACTTGCGGTTGAGCCCCAGGATGTGGCGGAGCTCCCGCTTCAGGACGGGGACGGTGTACCCCACCCCGCG
CGTCCCGTAGGAGCCGAAGTAGGAAAGGTCCTTCCGCACCTGGAAGGCCGTGACCTGGGCGAGCTCCCCA
AGCTGCTCGGAGCTCGTCCGGTGAACCCCCTGGGCCTCCAGCTCCTCCAAGATGCGGAGGTAGGTGATCA
GGCGGCTGATGGCCGCTTCGGGGACCTTCATCATATGGGGCCCCTGGAACAGAACTTCCAGGCCGCTGCT
GTGATGATGATGATGATGGCTGCTGCCCATGGTATATCTCCTTCTTAAAGTTAAACAAAATTATTTCTAG
AGGGGAATTGTTATCCGCTCACAATTCCCTATAGTGAGTCGTATAAATTTCGCGGGATCGAGATCTCGAT
CNTCTACGCCGNAAGCATCGTGGCCGTACGCAGTGTCANA
